Addgene plasmid #229286: pXTK049 [Con-Pro_aacC1-Broad_PartType5]
Purpose: XanthoMoClo Golden Gate Part Plasmid for cloning, contains Constitutive-Promoter_aacC1-Broad_PartType5
Depositing lab: Michael Springer. Depositing organization: Harvard Medical School. Publication: XanthoMoClo horizontal line A Robust Modular Cloning Genetic Toolkit for the Genera Xanthobacter and Roseixanthobacter. Soltysiak MPM, Ory ALH, Lee AD, Christophersen CE, Jalihal AP, Springer M. ACS Synth Biol. 2025 Apr 18;14(4):1173-1190. doi: 10.1021/acssynbio.4c00806. Epub 2025 Mar 13. PubMed 40080684.
Backbone
  Vector backbone: pXTK
  Vector type: Bacterial Expression
Growth in bacteria
  Bacterial resistance: Ampicillin, 100 μg/mL
  Growth temperature: 37°C
  Growth strain: DH5alpha
  Copy number: Low Copy
Gene/Insert
  Gene/Insert name: aacC1 Promoter (Broad) (alt name: Constitutive-Promoter_aacC1-Broad_PartType5)
  Species: Synthetic
  Cloning method: Restriction Enzyme; 5′ cloning site unknown (unknown if destroyed)
Terms and licenses: Academic/Nonprofit Terms; Industry Terms: Not Available to Industry
How to cite: pXTK049 [Con-Pro_aacC1-Broad_PartType5] was a gift from Michael Springer (Addgene plasmid # 229286 ; http://n2t.net/addgene:229286 ; RRID:Addgene_229286)
