[The description below was written by a language model from this plasmid's Addgene catalogue record and pLannotate feature annotations shown in this document.]
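Description:
pXTK049 [Con-Pro_aacC1-Broad_PartType5] is a small (about 2.7 kb) Golden Gate part plasmid from the XanthoMoClo modular cloning toolkit, which was developed for genetic engineering of the bacterial genera Xanthobacter and Roseixanthobacter. It is built on the pXTK backbone and catalogued as a bacterial expression vector, but its role is that of a storage plasmid. It holds a single standardized part in E. coli until that part is released and combined with others in a hierarchical assembly. Propagation relies on a ColE1/pMB1-type origin, and selection is by ampicillin through a TEM-type bla gene driven by its own AmpR promoter and followed by a bacteriophage fd terminator. The catalogue lists the plasmid as low copy, whereas the automated annotation labels the origin as a high-copy type; the record does not resolve this difference.

The payload is a synthetic "Type 5" part described as a broad-version constitutive promoter from aacC1, the gentamicin acetyltransferase gene. In the feature table, the matching element is a class 1 integron Pc promoter, the promoter that naturally drives integron-borne resistance cassettes such as aacC1. Adjacent to it are a partial pBBR1 oriV and a short fragment of a chloramphenicol acetyltransverase coding sequence. These are annotated only as fragments, with no pBBR1 Rep gene detected, so they should not be assumed to provide broad-host replication or chloramphenicol resistance; they may simply be sequence carried over from the promoter's source context. The Type IIS restriction sites and overhangs that define the part position are not annotated, and the cloning sites are recorded as unknown. The part is intended to supply constitutive transcription in multi-part assemblies, though the record does not state what it is meant to drive.
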