Features (pLannotate 1.2.2; 7 found; start..end, strand, type, name):
      1..589     +  rep_origin     ori: high-copy-number ColE1/pMB1/pBR322/pUC origin of replication
    627..1253    -  rep_origin     pBBR1 oriV (fragment): replication origin of the broad-host-range plasmid pBBR1 from Bordetella bronchiseptica; requires the pBBR1 Rep protein for replication
   1265..1358    -  CDS            CmR (fragment): chloramphenicol acetyltransferase; cat; confers resistance to chloramphenicol
   1396..1424    +  promoter       Pc promoter: intI1 (promoter lies within the coding sequence); class 1 integron promoter
   1667..1758    +  promoter       AmpR promoter: bla
   1759..2616    +  CDS            bla: BLAT_ECOLX - Experimental evidence at protein level: Swiss-Prot protein existence level 1. TEM-type are the most prevalent beta-lactamases in enterobacteria; they hydrolyze the beta-lactam bond in susceptible beta-lactam antibiotics, thus conferring resistance to penicillins and cephalosporins. TEM-3 and TEM-4 are capable of hydrolyzing cefotaxime and ceftazidime. TEM-5 is capable of hydrolyzing ceftazidime. TEM-6 is capable of hydrolyzing ceftazidime and aztreonam. TEM-8/CAZ-2, TEM- 16/CAZ-7 and TEM-24/CAZ-6 are markedly active against ceftazidime. IRT- 4 shows resistance to beta-lactamase in
   2623..2662    +  terminator     fd terminator: central terminator from bacteriophage fd (Otsuka and Kunisawa, 1982)
>Addgene plasmid #229286 | pXTK049 [Con-Pro_aacC1-Broad_PartType5] | addgene full sequence | sequence record 467649 | Addgene NGS Result
TTGAGATCCTTTTTTTCTGCGCGTAATCTGCTGCTTGCAAACAAAAAAACCACCGCTACCAGCGGTGGTT
TGTTTGCCGGATCAAGAGCTACCAACTCTTTTTCCGAAGGTAACTGGCTTCAGCAGAGCGCAGATACCAA
ATACTGTTCTTCTAGTGTAGCCGTAGTTAGGCCACCACTTCAAGAACTCTGTAGCACCGCCTACATACCT
CGCTCTGCTAATCCTGTTACCAGTGGCTGCTGCCAGTGGCGATAAGTCGTGTCTTACCGGGTTGGACTCA
AGACGATAGTTACCGGATAAGGCGCAGCGGTCGGGCTGAACGGGGGGTTCGTGCACACAGCCCAGCTTGG
AGCGAACGACCTACACCGAACTGAGATACCTACAGCGTGAGCTATGAGAAAGCGCCACGCTTCCCGAAGG
GAGAAAGGCGGACAGGTATCCGGTAAGCGGCAGGGTCGGAACAGGAGAGCGCACGAGGGAGCTTCCAGGG
GGAAACGCCTGGTATCTTTATAGTCCTGTCGGGTTTCGCCACCTCTGACTTGAGCGTCGATTTTTGTGAT
GCTCGTCAGGGGGGCGGAGCCTATGGAAAAACGCCAGCAACGCGAGTCGGTCTCTAACGGCGGTAGGGGT
GCCGCACGGTTGCGGCACCATGCGCAATCAGCTGCAACTTTTCGGCAGCGCGACAACAATTATGCGTTGC
GTAAAAGTGGCAGTCAATTACAGATTTTCTTTAACCTACGCAATGAGCTATTGCGGGGGGTGCCGCAATG
AGCTGTTGCGTACCCCCCTTTTTTAAGTTGTTGATTTTTAAGTCTTTCGCATTTCGCCCTATATCTAGTT
CTTTGGTGCCCAAAGAAGGGCACCCCTGCGGGGTTCCCCCACGCCTTCGGCGCGGCTCCCCCTCCGGCAA
AAAGTGGCCCCTCCGGGGCTTGTTGATCGACTGCGCGGCCTTCGGCCTTGCCCAAGGTGGCGCTGCCCCC
TTGGAACCCCCGCACTCGCCGCCGTGAGGCTCGGGGGGCAGGCGGGCGGGCTTCGCCCTTCGACTGCCCC
CACTCGCATAGGCTTGGGTCGTTCCAGGCGCGTCAAGGCCAAGCCGCTGCGCGGTCGCTGCGCGAGCCTT
GACCCGCCTTCCACTTGGTGTCCAACCGGCAAGCGAAGCGCGCAGGCCGCAGGCCGGAGGCTTTTCCCCA
GAGAAAATTAAAAAAATTGATGGGGCAAGGCCGCAGGCCGCGCAGTTGGAGCCGGTGGGTATGAATTCGA
ATTCCTGCCGACATGGAAGCCATCACAAACGGCATGATGAACCTGAATCGCCAGCGGCATCAGCACCTTG
TCGCCTTGCGTATAATATTTGCCCATGGACGCACACCGTGGAAACGGATGAAGGCACGAACCCAGTTGAC
ATAAGCCTGTTCGGTTCGTAAACTGTAATGCAAGTAGCGTATGCGCTCACGCAACTGGTCCAGAACCTTG
ACCGAACGCAGCGGTGGTAACGGCGCAGTGGCGGTTTTCATGGCTTGTTATGACTGTTTTTTTGTACAGT
CTATGCCTCGGGCATCCAAGCAGCAAGCGCGTTACGCCGTGGGTCGATGTTTGATGTTATGGAGCAGCAA
CGTATGTGAGACCAGAGTAGCCCGCCTAATGAGCGGGCTTTTTTTTAATTCCCCTATTTGTTTATTTTTC
TAAATACATTCAAATATGTATCCGCTCATGAGACAATAACCCTGATAAATGCTTCAATAATATTGAAAAA
GGAAGAGTATGAGCATTCAGCATTTTCGTGTGGCGCTGATTCCGTTTTTTGCGGCGTTTTGCCTGCCGGT
GTTTGCGCATCCGGAAACCCTGGTGAAAGTGAAAGATGCGGAAGATCAACTGGGTGCGCGCGTGGGCTAT
ATTGAACTGGATCTGAACAGCGGCAAAATTCTGGAATCTTTTCGTCCGGAAGAACGTTTTCCGATGATGA
GCACCTTTAAAGTGCTGCTGTGCGGTGCGGTTCTGAGCCGTGTGGATGCGGGCCAGGAACAACTGGGCCG
TCGTATTCATTATAGCCAGAACGATCTGGTGGAATATAGCCCGGTGACCGAAAAACATCTGACCGATGGC
ATGACCGTGCGTGAACTGTGCAGCGCGGCGATTACCATGAGCGATAACACCGCGGCGAACCTGCTGCTGA
CGACCATTGGCGGTCCGAAAGAACTGACCGCGTTTCTGCATAACATGGGCGATCATGTGACCCGTCTGGA
TCGTTGGGAACCGGAACTGAACGAAGCGATTCCGAACGATGAACGTGATACCACCATGCCGGCAGCAATG
GCGACCACCCTGCGTAAACTGCTGACGGGTGAGCTGCTGACCCTGGCAAGCCGCCAGCAACTGATTGATT
GGATGGAAGCGGATAAAGTGGCGGGTCCGCTGCTGCGTAGCGCGCTGCCGGCTGGCTGGTTTATTGCGGA
TAAAAGCGGTGCGGGCGAACGTGGCAGCCGTGGCATTATTGCGGCGCTGGGCCCGGATGGTAAACCGAGC
CGTATTGTGGTGATTTATACCACCGGCAGCCAGGCGACGATGGATGAACGTAACCGTCAGATTGCGGAAA
TTGGCGCGAGCCTGATTAAACATTGGTAAACCGATACAATTAAAGGCTCCTTTTGGAGCCTTTTTTTTTG
GACGACCCTTGTCAGATCAAAGGATCTTC
